LOCUS       Exported 16349 bp ds-DNA circular SYN 30-AUG-2016
DEFINITION  synthetic circular DNA
ACCESSION   .
VERSION     .
KEYWORDS    pT2K U6 stuffer dCas9 VP160 T2A (no puro) IRES mCherry
SOURCE      synthetic DNA construct
  ORGANISM  synthetic DNA construct
REFERENCE   1 (bases 1 to 16349)
  AUTHORS   Tumor Cell Biology
  TITLE     Direct Submission
  JOURNAL   Exported Jul 24, 2018 from SnapGene Viewer 4.2.1
            http://www.snapgene.com
FEATURES             Location/Qualifiers
     source          1..16349
                     /organism="synthetic DNA construct"
                     /mol_type="other DNA"
     rep_origin      complement(7..462)
                     /direction=LEFT
                     /label=f1 ori
                     /note="f1 bacteriophage origin of replication; arrow
                     indicates direction of (+) strand synthesis"
     primer_bind     604..620
                     /label=M13 fwd
                     /note="common sequencing primer, one of multiple similar
                     variants"
     promoter        630..648
                     /label=T7 promoter
                     /note="promoter for bacteriophage T7 RNA polymerase"
     primer_bind     3068..3110
                     /label=Fragment.REV
     enhancer        3081..3082
                     /label=CMV enhancer
                     /note="human cytomegalovirus immediate early enhancer"
     misc_RNA        complement(3127..3202)
                     /label=gRNA scaffold
                     /note="guide RNA scaffold for the CRISPR/Cas9 system"
     promoter        complement(5092..5332)
                     /label=U6 Promoter
                     /note="RNA polymerase III promoter for human U6 snRNA"
     primer_bind     complement(5303..5347)
                     /label=Fragment.FOR
     enhancer        5335..5714
                     /label=CMV enhancer
                     /note="human cytomegalovirus immediate early enhancer"
     promoter        5717..5992
                     /label=chicken beta-actin promoter
     primer_bind     6958..6987
                     /label=pT2K-CAGGS insertion detection F
     CDS             7075..7101
                     /codon_start=1
                     /product="HA (human influenza hemagglutinin) epitope tag"
                     /label=HA
                     /translation="YPYDVPDYA"
     CDS             7105..7125
                     /codon_start=1
                     /product="nuclear localization signal of SV40 large T
                     antigen"
                     /label=SV40 NLS
                     /translation="PKKKRKV"
     CDS             7135..11235
                     /codon_start=1
                     /product="catalytically dead mutant of the Cas9
                     endonuclease from the Streptococcus pyogenes Type II
                     CRISPR/Cas system"
                     /label=dCas9
                     /note="RNA-guided DNA-binding protein that lacks
                     endonuclease activity due to the D10 mutation in the
                     RuvC-like domain and the H840A mutation in the HNH domain"
                     /translation="DKKYSIGLAIGTNSVGWAVITDEYKVPSKKFKVLGNTDRHSIKKN
                     LIGALLFDSGETAEATRLKRTARRRYTRRKNRICYLQEIFSNEMAKVDDSFFHRLEESF
                     LVEEDKKHERHPIFGNIVDEVAYHEKYPTIYHLRKKLVDSTDKADLRLIYLALAHMIKF
                     RGHFLIEGDLNPDNSDVDKLFIQLVQTYNQLFEENPINASGVDAKAILSARLSKSRRLE
                     NLIAQLPGEKKNGLFGNLIALSLGLTPNFKSNFDLAEDAKLQLSKDTYDDDLDNLLAQI
                     GDQYADLFLAAKNLSDAILLSDILRVNTEITKAPLSASMIKRYDEHHQDLTLLKALVRQ
                     QLPEKYKEIFFDQSKNGYAGYIDGGASQEEFYKFIKPILEKMDGTEELLVKLNREDLLR
                     KQRTFDNGSIPHQIHLGELHAILRRQEDFYPFLKDNREKIEKILTFRIPYYVGPLARGN
                     SRFAWMTRKSEETITPWNFEEVVDKGASAQSFIERMTNFDKNLPNEKVLPKHSLLYEYF
                     TVYNELTKVKYVTEGMRKPAFLSGEQKKAIVDLLFKTNRKVTVKQLKEDYFKKIECFDS
                     VEISGVEDRFNASLGTYHDLLKIIKDKDFLDNEENEDILEDIVLTLTLFEDREMIEERL
                     KTYAHLFDDKVMKQLKRRRYTGWGRLSRKLINGIRDKQSGKTILDFLKSDGFANRNFMQ
                     LIHDDSLTFKEDIQKAQVSGQGDSLHEHIANLAGSPAIKKGILQTVKVVDELVKVMGRH
                     KPENIVIEMARENQTTQKGQKNSRERMKRIEEGIKELGSQILKEHPVENTQLQNEKLYL
                     YYLQNGRDMYVDQELDINRLSDYDVDAIVPQSFLKDDSIDNKVLTRSDKNRGKSDNVPS
                     EEVVKKMKNYWRQLLNAKLITQRKFDNLTKAERGGLSELDKAGFIKRQLVETRQITKHV
                     AQILDSRMNTKYDENDKLIREVKVITLKSKLVSDFRKDFQFYKVREINNYHHAHDAYLN
                     AVVGTALIKKYPKLESEFVYGDYKVYDVRKMIAKSEQEIGKATAKYFFYSNIMNFFKTE
                     ITLANGEIRKRPLIETNGETGEIVWDKGRDFATVRKVLSMPQVNIVKKTEVQTGGFSKE
                     SILPKRNSDKLIARKKDWDPKKYGGFDSPTVAYSVLVVAKVEKGKSKKLKSVKELLGIT
                     IMERSSFEKNPIDFLEAKGYKEVKKDLIIKLPKYSLFELENGRKRMLASAGELQKGNEL
                     ALPSKYVNFLYLASHYEKLKGSPEDNEQKQLFVEQHKHYLDEIIEQISEFSKRVILADA
                     NLDKVLSAYNKHRDKPIREQAENIIHLFTLTNLGAPAAFKYFDTTIDRKRYTSTKEVLD
                     ATLIHQSITGLYETRIDLSQLGGD"
     CDS             11239..11259
                     /codon_start=1
                     /product="nuclear localization signal of SV40 large T
                     antigen"
                     /label=SV40 NLS
                     /translation="PKKKRKV"
     misc_feature    11332..11481
                     /label=VP64
     misc_feature    11488..11637
                     /label=VP64
     CDS             11701..11754
                     /codon_start=1
                     /product="2A peptide from Thosea asigna virus capsid
                     protein"
                     /label=T2A
                     /note="Eukaryotic ribosomes fail to insert a peptide bond
                     between the Gly and Pro residues, yielding separate
                     polypeptides."
                     /translation="EGRGSLLTCGDVEENPGP"
     misc_feature    11778..12339
                     /label=IRES
                     /note="IRES from MSCV iresGFP. Last 6 bp are not from EMCV,
                     and are unique to this vector construction."
     primer_bind     complement(11814..11833)
                     /label=SJVL-366_Max=871
                     /note="in IRES facing left. Max recorded sequencing read =
                     871 bases. Perfect match Tm = 57.2 C, although for oligos
                     less than 35 bp, only the 3 prime 17 nt must match to
                     trigger annotation. The actual sequence of the primer is
                     CAAACGCACA CCGGCCTTAT . This primer matches this site
                     completely."
     primer_bind     12198..12219
                     /label=SJVL-367_Max=
                     /note="in IRES facing right. Max recorded sequencing read =
                     bases. Perfect match Tm = 59.1 C, although for oligos less
                     than 35 bp, only the 3 prime 17 nt must match to trigger
                     annotation. The actual sequence of the primer is TGCCCAGAAG
                     GTACCCCATT GT. This primer matches this site perfectly."
     CDS             12340..13050
                     /codon_start=1
                     /product="monomeric derivative of DsRed fluorescent protein
                     (Shaner et al., 2004)"
                     /label=mCherry corrected snapgene
                     /note="mammalian codon-optimized"
                     /translation="MVSKGEEDNMAIIKEFMRFKVHMEGSVNGHEFEIEGEGEGRPYEG
                     TQTAKLKVTKGGPLPFAWDILSPQFMYGSKAYVKHPADIPDYLKLSFPEGFKWERVMNF
                     EDGGVVTVTQDSSLQDGEFIYKVKLRGTNFPSDGPVMQKKTMGWEASSERMYPEDGALK
                     GEIKQRLKLKDGGHYDAEVKTTYKAKKPVQLPGAYNVNIKLDITSHNEDYTIVEQYERA
                     EGRHSTGGMDELYK"
     primer_bind     complement(13051..13061)
                     /label=SJVL-749_Max=
                     /note="Venus YFP pcr right. Max recorded sequencing read =
                     bases. Perfect match Tm = 79.9 C, although for oligos less
                     than 35 bp, only the 3 prime 17 nt must match to trigger
                     annotation. The actual sequence of the primer is GCGGCCGCTC
                     ACTTGTACAG CTCGTCCATG CCG. This primer does not match this
                     site completely."
     polyA_site      13156..13211
                     /label=-beta-globin poly(A) signal
                     /note="rabbit beta-globin polyadenylation signal"
     primer_bind     complement(14112..14128)
                     /label=SK primer
                     /note="common sequencing primer, one of multiple similar
                     variants"
     promoter        complement(14165..14183)
                     /label=T3 promoter
                     /note="promoter for bacteriophage T3 RNA polymerase"
     primer_bind     complement(14204..14220)
                     /label=M13 rev
                     /note="common sequencing primer, one of multiple similar
                     variants"
     protein_bind    14228..14244
                     /label=lac operator
                     /bound_moiety="lac repressor encoded by lacI"
                     /note="The lac repressor binds to the lac operator to
                     inhibit transcription in E. coli. This inhibition can be
                     relieved by adding lactose or
                     isopropyl-beta-D-thiogalactopyranoside (IPTG)."
     promoter        complement(14252..14282)
                     /label=lac promoter
                     /note="promoter for the E. coli lac operon"
     protein_bind    14297..14318
                     /label=CAP binding site
                     /bound_moiety="E. coli catabolite activator protein"
                     /note="CAP binding activates transcription in the presence
                     of cAMP."
     rep_origin      complement(14606..15194)
                     /direction=LEFT
                     /label=ori
                     /note="high-copy-number ColE1/pMB1/pBR322/pUC origin of
                     replication"
     CDS             complement(15365..16225)
                     /codon_start=1
                     /gene="bla"
                     /product="beta-lactamase"
                     /label=AmpR
                     /note="confers resistance to ampicillin, carbenicillin, and
                     related antibiotics"
                     /translation="MSIQHFRVALIPFFAAFCLPVFAHPETLVKVKDAEDQLGARVGYI
                     ELDLNSGKILESFRPEERFPMMSTFKVLLCGAVLSRIDAGQEQLGRRIHYSQNDLVEYS
                     PVTEKHLTDGMTVRELCSAAITMSDNTAANLLLTTIGGPKELTAFLHNMGDHVTRLDRW
                     EPELNEAIPNDERDTTMPVAMATTLRKLLTGELLTLASRQQLIDWMEADKVAGPLLRSA
                     LPAGWFIADKSGAGERGSRGIIAALGPDGKPSRIVVIYTTGSQATMDERNRQIAEIGAS
                     LIKHW"
     promoter        complement(16226..16330)
                     /gene="bla"
                     /label=AmpR promoter
ORIGIN
        1 ccacctaaat tgtaagcgtt aatattttgt taaaattcgc gttaaatttt tgttaaatca
       61 gctcattttt taaccaatag gccgaaatcg gcaaaatccc ttataaatca aaagaataga
      121 ccgagatagg gttgagtgtt gttccagttt ggaacaagag tccactatta aagaacgtgg
      181 actccaacgt caaaggnnnn nnnnnnnnnn nnnnnnnnnn nnnnnnnnnn nnnnnnnnnn
      241 nnnnntnnnn nnnnnnnnnn nnnnnnnnnn nnnnnnnnnn nnnnnnnnnn nnnnnnnnnn
      301 nnnnnnnnnn nnnnnnnnnn nnnnnnnnnn nnnnnnngnn nnnnnnnnnn nnnnnnnnnn
      361 nnnnnnnnnn nnnnnnnnnn nnnnnnnnnn nnnnnnnnnn nnnnnnnnnn nnnnnnnnnn
      421 nnnnnnnnnn nnnnnnnnnn nnnnnnnnnn nnnnnnnnnn nncccattcg ccattcaggc
      481 tgcgcaactg ttgggaaggg cgatcggtgc gggcctcttc gctattacgc cagctggcga
      541 aagggggatg tgctgcaagg cgattaagtt gggtaacgcc agggttttcc cagtcacgac
      601 gttgtaaaac gacggccagt gagcgcgcgt aatacgactc actatagggc gaattgggta
      661 ccaaatagta ggaattaccc acctgtacaa gtgctgaaaa cttggatgaa taagcccgtt
      721 tgccattttc tactgctatt ttaaatcttt tctgtatttg tctgcatttg tctttaccct
      781 tgaataaatg ttttagttgt tttttttcaa ttatgactgt gtttaacaga cattattaca
      841 ataatatgta atagtagtac acactattat tatgtaatag tacttgttga ctgtatttga
      901 gaactggacc gagtgagtgt tacgtcaccc attcaaaatg acttacttct ggctccaaca
      961 aaatgaagtt aattcagttg ccatttttca ctgtatggac atcgccgtgt tggagctaga
     1021 cgtcgccaat aagcaagaaa gagccgagat gcgtcgagtc tgagtcaccg ttcctatggc
     1081 aacccctcta accaatcaga agtaagcttg ttggaagtcc acagcctacc acttgaaagc
     1141 gggctgcaca aaatctgtca aacgttttga acgttggatg tgagagcaca tacttttatt
     1201 aaggcatctg gttggtcagt ttataatatc aacaacttgg gctacagaaa agaaaagtta
     1261 ttacagaaat tatgattaac aagtacatgt taaataaaga ttttaatatg aatgccacca
     1321 ctggagcatt catgccattt ggagcttctt cctgtttgga tcactagaag gaggaggtca
     1381 ctcattacag ttctcatata cagtcgttgg ttggttggtt ggttggttgg ttggtagatt
     1441 gattgattga ttgattgatt gattgattga ttgattgatt gattgattga ttgattgatt
     1501 gattgattga ttgattgatt gattgattga ttgattgatt ggtagtcaaa ataagaaata
     1561 atttccacag attcattaca gaaatgatta aatgcataca taaaaaactg gggggggggg
     1621 gatacaacaa cacacttaag tcacatttgc ctacgtaaag aaaagtaaag aaaatcaata
     1681 gctatatttt acatctcctt tttttgctgt cttttaatta gccttgtttt gctgttatct
     1741 tgattgaaac tgtaacttct tcacctgctt cttttctttg taggttttgc cagcccagaa
     1801 acaggcatgg ctgtgcaagg ccagagcacc atgcacaatg cgctgcatgt cttcatgaac
     1861 ggctcaatgt cctcagtcca gggctcagcc aacgacccca tcttcctcct tcaccatgct
     1921 ttcattgaca ggtaacaaac acgtcatgac attagactgc acagtttttg acaaagttca
     1981 tacaatctgt tgtttatagc tgctacaatt agtgaagttt gtgaatgtac ttggatgagc
     2041 agcgaaagat caattgagat caattgttag agtttggttg ccctgcagag caaagaacaa
     2101 aaaataatct ggtggcttta ctgcgtgagg ttattattgg tggaatagaa acacaaaaca
     2161 taattgcatt tatttgttta attttttatc ttatcttaac tttcatcttg catatttgtt
     2221 tcttacatca tttctagcat ctttgagcgc tggctaagaa ctcatcagcc tccccggtcc
     2281 atctacccac gtaccaatgc accaattggc cacaatgacg gctactacat ggtgccattc
     2341 cttcctcttt ataggaatgg agactacctc ctgtccaaca aggctcttgg atacgagtac
     2401 gcctacctgt tggacccagg tcattgcaca acaccagaaa tgccctctga tctgcaaaag
     2461 acgtgaatat ctgttcagac acccatatcc actctgttcc acacaggtca gaggtttgtc
     2521 caggagttct tgacagaggt gtaaaaagta ctcaaaaatt ttactcaagt gaaagtacaa
     2581 gtacttaggg aaaattttac tcaattaaaa gtaaaagtat ctggctagaa tcttacttga
     2641 gtaaaagtaa aaaagtactc cattaaaatt gtacttgagt attaaggaag taaaagtaaa
     2701 agcaagaaag aaaactagag attcttgttt aagcttttaa tctcaaaaaa cattaaatga
     2761 aatgcataca aggttttatc ctgctttaga actgtttgta tttaattatc aaactataag
     2821 acagacaatc taatgccagt acacgctact caaagttgta aaacctcaga tttaacttca
     2881 gtagaagctg attctcaaaa ttgttagtgt caagcctagc tcttttgggg ctgaaaagca
     2941 atcctgcagt gctgaaaagc ctctcacagg cagccgatgc gggaagaggt gtattagtct
     3001 tgatagagag gctgcaaata gcaggaaacg tgagcagaga ctccctggtg tctgaaacac
     3061 aggccagatg ggccctcgtc gaccaattcc cactcctttc aagacctagc tagcgaattc
     3121 aaaaaagcac cgactcggtg ccactttttc aagttgataa cggactagcc ttattttaac
     3181 ttgctatttc tagctctaaa acagagacgt acaaaaaaga gcaagaagct aaaaaagatt
     3241 taaaaattat ttttagcgca gttaatggaa caggaactaa atttacccca aaaatattac
     3301 gtgaatcagg atataacgtt attgaggttg aagagcatgc atttgaagat gaaacattta
     3361 aaaatgttgt aaatccaaat ccagaatttg atcctgcatg aaaaataccg cttgaatatg
     3421 gtattaaaca tgatgcagat attattatta tgaatgaccc agatgctgac agatttggaa
     3481 tggcaataaa acatgatggt cattttgtaa gattagatgg aaatcaaaca ggaccaattt
     3541 taattgattg aaaattatca aatctaaaac gcttaaatag cattccaaaa aatccggctc
     3601 tatattcaag ttttgtaaca agtgatttgg gtgatagaat cgctcatgaa aaatatggag
     3661 ttaatattgt aaaaacttta actggattta aatgaatggg tagagaaatt gctaaagaag
     3721 aagataacgg attaaatttt gtttttgctt atgaagaaag ttatggatat gtaattgatg
     3781 actcagctag agataaagat ggaatacaag cttctatatt aatagcagag gctgcttgat
     3841 tttataaaaa acaaaataaa acattagtag actatttaga agatttattt aaagaaatgg
     3901 gtgcatatta cactttcact ttaaacttga attttaaacc agaagaaaag aaattaaaaa
     3961 ttgaaccatt aatgaaatca ttgagagcaa cacccttaac tcaaattgct ggacttaaag
     4021 ttgttaatgt tgaagactac atcgatggaa tgtataatat gccaggacaa gacttactaa
     4081 aattttattt agaagataag tcatgatttg ctgttcgccc aagtggaact gaacctaaac
     4141 taaaaattta ttttataggt gttggtgaat ctgttcaaaa cgctaaagtt aaagtagacg
     4201 aaattattaa agaattaaaa ttaaaaatga atatatagga gaaaaaatga aactaaacaa
     4261 atatatagat cacacattat taaaacaaga tgctacgaaa gctgaaatta aacaattatg
     4321 tgatgaagca attgaatttg attttgcaac agtttgtgtt aattcatatt gaacaagcta
     4381 ttgtaaagaa ttattaaaag gcacaaatgt aggaataaca aatgttgtag gttttcctct
     4441 aggtgcatgc acaacagcta caaaagcatt cgaagtttct gaagcaatta aagatggtgc
     4501 aacagaaatt gatatggtat taaatattgg tgcattaaaa gacaaaaatt atgaattagt
     4561 tttagaagac atgaaagctg taaaaaaagc agctggatca catgttgtta aatgtattat
     4621 ggaaaattgt ttattaacaa aagaagaaat catgaaagct tgtgaaatag ctgttgaagc
     4681 tggattagaa tttgttaaaa catcaacagg attttcaaaa tcaggtgcaa catttgaaga
     4741 tgttaaacta atgaagtcag ttgttaaaga caatgcttta gttaaagcag ctggtggagt
     4801 tagaacattt gaagatgctc aaaaaatgat tgaagcagga gctgaccgct taggaacaag
     4861 tggtggagta gctattatta aaggtgaaga aaacaacgcg agttactaaa actagcgttt
     4921 ttttattttg ctcattttta ttaaaagttt gcaaaaagga acataaaaat tctaattatt
     4981 gatactaaag ttattaaaaa gaagattttg gttgatttta taaaggtcat agaatataat
     5041 attttagcat gtgtattttg tgtgctcatt tacaaccgtc tccggtgttt cgtcctttcc
     5101 acaagatata taaagccaag aaatcgaaat actttcaagt tacggtaagc atatgatagt
     5161 ccattttaaa acataatttt aaaactgcaa actacccaag aaattattac tttctacgtc
     5221 acgtattttg tactaatatc tttgtgttta cagtcaaatt aattctaatt atctctctaa
     5281 cagccttgta tcgtatatgc aaatatgaag gaatcatggg aaataggccc tctcgacatt
     5341 gattattgac tagttattaa tagtaatcaa ttacggggtc attagttcat agcccatata
     5401 tggagttccg cgttacataa cttacggtaa atggcccgcc tggctgaccg cccaacgacc
     5461 cccgcccatt gacgtcaata atgacgtatg ttcccatagt aacgccaata gggactttcc
     5521 attgacgtca atgggtggac tatttacggt aaactgccca cttggcagta catcaagtgt
     5581 atcatatgcc aagtacgccc cctattgacg tcaatgacgg taaatggccc gcctggcatt
     5641 atgcccagta catgacctta tgggactttc ctacttggca gtacatctac gtattagtca
     5701 tcgctattac catgggtcga ggtgagcccc acgttctgct tcactctccc catctccccc
     5761 ccctccccac ccccaatttt gtatttattt attttttaat tattttgtgc agcgatgggg
     5821 gcgggggggg ggggggcgcg cgccaggcgg ggcggggcgg ggcgaggggc ggggcggggc
     5881 gaggcggaga ggtgcggcgg cagccaatca gagcggcgcg ctccgaaagt ttccttttat
     5941 ggcgaggcgg cggcggcggc ggccctataa aaagcgaagc gcgcggcggg cgggagtcgc
     6001 tgcgttgcct tcgccccgtg ccccgctccg cgccgcctcg cgccgcccgc cccggctctg
     6061 actgaccgcg ttactcccac aggtgagcgg gcgggacggc ccttctcctc cgggctgtaa
     6121 ttagcgcttg gtttaatgac ggctcgtttc ttttctgtgg ctgcgtgaaa gccttaaagg
     6181 gctccgggag ggccctttgt gcggggggga gcggctcggg gggtgcgtgc gtgtgtgtgt
     6241 gcgtggggag cgccgcgtgc ggcccgcgct gcccggcggc tgtgagcgct gcgggcgcgg
     6301 cgcggggctt tgtgcgctcc gcgtgtgcgc gaggggagcg cggccggggg cggtgccccg
     6361 cggtgcgggg gggctgcgag gggaacaaag gctgcgtgcg gggtgtgtgc gtgggggggt
     6421 gagcaggggg tgtgggcgcg gcggtcgggc tgtaaccccc ccctgcaccc ccctccccga
     6481 gttgctgagc acggcccggc ttcgggtgcg gggctccgtg cggggcgtgg cgcggggctc
     6541 gccgtgccgg gcggggggtg gcggcaggtg ggggtgccgc gcggggcggg gccgcctcgg
     6601 gccggggagg gctcggggga ggggcgcggc ggccccggag cgccggcggc tgtcgaggcg
     6661 cggcgagccg cagccattgc cttttatggt aatcgtgcga gagggcgcag ggacttcctt
     6721 tgtcccaaat ctggcggagc cgaaatctgg gaggcgccgc cgcaccccct ctagcgggcg
     6781 cgggcgaagc ggtgcggcgc cggcaggaag gaaatgggcg gggagggcct tcgtgcgtcg
     6841 ccgcgccgcc gtccccttct ccatctccag cctcggggct gccgcagggg gacggctgcc
     6901 ttcggggggg acggggcagg gcggggttcg gcttctggcg tgtgaccggc ggctctagct
     6961 agagcctctg ctaaccatgt tcatgccttc ttctttttcc tacagctcct gggcaacgtg
     7021 ctggttgttg tgctgtctca tcattttggc aaagaattca ccggtgccac catgtaccca
     7081 tacgatgttc cagattacgc ttcgccgaag aaaaagcgca aggtcgaagc gtccgacaag
     7141 aagtacagca tcggcctggc catcggcacc aactctgtgg gctgggccgt gatcaccgac
     7201 gagtacaagg tgcccagcaa gaaattcaag gtgctgggca acaccgaccg gcacagcatc
     7261 aagaagaacc tgatcggagc cctgctgttc gacagcggcg aaacagccga ggccacccgg
     7321 ctgaagagaa ccgccagaag aagatacacc agacggaaga accggatctg ctatctgcaa
     7381 gagatcttca gcaacgagat ggccaaggtg gacgacagct tcttccacag actggaagag
     7441 tccttcctgg tggaagagga taagaagcac gagcggcacc ccatcttcgg caacatcgtg
     7501 gacgaggtgg cctaccacga gaagtacccc accatctacc acctgagaaa gaaactggtg
     7561 gacagcaccg acaaggccga cctgcggctg atctatctgg ccctggccca catgatcaag
     7621 ttccggggcc acttcctgat cgagggcgac ctgaaccccg acaacagcga cgtggacaag
     7681 ctgttcatcc agctggtgca gacctacaac cagctgttcg aggaaaaccc catcaacgcc
     7741 agcggcgtgg acgccaaggc catcctgtct gccagactga gcaagagcag acggctggaa
     7801 aatctgatcg cccagctgcc cggcgagaag aagaatggcc tgttcggcaa cctgattgcc
     7861 ctgagcctgg gcctgacccc caacttcaag agcaacttcg acctggccga ggatgccaaa
     7921 ctgcagctga gcaaggacac ctacgacgac gacctggaca acctgctggc ccagatcggc
     7981 gaccagtacg ccgacctgtt tctggccgcc aagaacctgt ccgacgccat cctgctgagc
     8041 gacatcctga gagtgaacac cgagatcacc aaggcccccc tgagcgcctc tatgatcaag
     8101 agatacgacg agcaccacca ggacctgacc ctgctgaaag ctctcgtgcg gcagcagctg
     8161 cctgagaagt acaaagagat tttcttcgac cagagcaaga acggctacgc cggctacatt
     8221 gacggcggag ccagccagga agagttctac aagttcatca agcccatcct ggaaaagatg
     8281 gacggcaccg aggaactgct cgtgaagctg aacagagagg acctgctgcg gaagcagcgg
     8341 accttcgaca acggcagcat cccccaccag atccacctgg gagagctgca cgccattctg
     8401 cggcggcagg aagattttta cccattcctg aaggacaacc gggaaaagat cgagaagatc
     8461 ctgaccttcc gcatccccta ctacgtgggc cctctggcca ggggaaacag cagattcgcc
     8521 tggatgacca gaaagagcga ggaaaccatc accccctgga acttcgagga agtggtggac
     8581 aagggcgctt ccgcccagag cttcatcgag cggatgacca acttcgataa gaacctgccc
     8641 aacgagaagg tgctgcccaa gcacagcctg ctgtacgagt acttcaccgt gtataacgag
     8701 ctgaccaaag tgaaatacgt gaccgaggga atgagaaagc ccgccttcct gagcggcgag
     8761 cagaaaaagg ccatcgtgga cctgctgttc aagaccaacc ggaaagtgac cgtgaagcag
     8821 ctgaaagagg actacttcaa gaaaatcgag tgcttcgact ccgtggaaat ctccggcgtg
     8881 gaagatcggt tcaacgcctc cctgggcaca taccacgatc tgctgaaaat tatcaaggac
     8941 aaggacttcc tggacaatga ggaaaacgag gacattctgg aagatatcgt gctgaccctg
     9001 acactgtttg aggacagaga gatgatcgag gaacggctga aaacctatgc ccacctgttc
     9061 gacgacaaag tgatgaagca gctgaagcgg cggagataca ccggctgggg caggctgagc
     9121 cggaagctga tcaacggcat ccgggacaag cagtccggca agacaatcct ggatttcctg
     9181 aagtccgacg gcttcgccaa cagaaacttc atgcagctga tccacgacga cagcctgacc
     9241 tttaaagagg acatccagaa agcccaggtg tccggccagg gcgatagcct gcacgagcac
     9301 attgccaatc tggccggcag ccccgccatt aagaagggca tcctgcagac agtgaaggtg
     9361 gtggacgagc tcgtgaaagt gatgggccgg cacaagcccg agaacatcgt gatcgaaatg
     9421 gccagagaga accagaccac ccagaaggga cagaagaaca gccgcgagag aatgaagcgg
     9481 atcgaagagg gcatcaaaga gctgggcagc cagatcctga aagaacaccc cgtggaaaac
     9541 acccagctgc agaacgagaa gctgtacctg tactacctgc agaatgggcg ggatatgtac
     9601 gtggaccagg aactggacat caaccggctg tccgactacg atgtggacgc catcgtgcct
     9661 cagagctttc tgaaggacga ctccatcgac aacaaggtgc tgaccagaag cgacaagaac
     9721 cggggcaaga gcgacaacgt gccctccgaa gaggtcgtga agaagatgaa gaactactgg
     9781 cggcagctgc tgaacgccaa gctgattacc cagagaaagt tcgacaatct gaccaaggcc
     9841 gagagaggcg gcctgagcga actggataag gccggcttca tcaagagaca gctggtggaa
     9901 acccggcaga tcacaaagca cgtggcacag atcctggact cccggatgaa cactaagtac
     9961 gacgagaatg acaagctgat ccgggaagtg aaagtgatca ccctgaagtc caagctggtg
    10021 tccgatttcc ggaaggattt ccagttttac aaagtgcgcg agatcaacaa ctaccaccac
    10081 gcccacgacg cctacctgaa cgccgtcgtg ggaaccgccc tgatcaaaaa gtaccctaag
    10141 ctggaaagcg agttcgtgta cggcgactac aaggtgtacg acgtgcggaa gatgatcgcc
    10201 aagagcgagc aggaaatcgg caaggctacc gccaagtact tcttctacag caacatcatg
    10261 aactttttca agaccgagat taccctggcc aacggcgaga tccggaagcg gcctctgatc
    10321 gagacaaacg gcgaaaccgg ggagatcgtg tgggataagg gccgggattt tgccaccgtg
    10381 cggaaagtgc tgagcatgcc ccaagtgaat atcgtgaaaa agaccgaggt gcagacaggc
    10441 ggcttcagca aagagtctat cctgcccaag aggaacagcg ataagctgat cgccagaaag
    10501 aaggactggg accctaagaa gtacggcggc ttcgacagcc ccaccgtggc ctattctgtg
    10561 ctggtggtgg ccaaagtgga aaagggcaag tccaagaaac tgaagagtgt gaaagagctg
    10621 ctggggatca ccatcatgga aagaagcagc ttcgagaaga atcccatcga ctttctggaa
    10681 gccaagggct acaaagaagt gaaaaaggac ctgatcatca agctgcctaa gtactccctg
    10741 ttcgagctgg aaaacggccg gaagagaatg ctggcctctg ccggcgaact gcagaaggga
    10801 aacgaactgg ccctgccctc caaatatgtg aacttcctgt acctggccag ccactatgag
    10861 aagctgaagg gctcccccga ggataatgag cagaaacagc tgtttgtgga acagcacaag
    10921 cactacctgg acgagatcat cgagcagatc agcgagttct ccaagagagt gatcctggcc
    10981 gacgctaatc tggacaaagt gctgtccgcc tacaacaagc accgggataa gcccatcaga
    11041 gagcaggccg agaatatcat ccacctgttt accctgacca atctgggagc ccctgccgcc
    11101 ttcaagtact ttgacaccac catcgaccgg aagaggtaca ccagcaccaa agaggtgctg
    11161 gacgccaccc tgatccacca gagcatcacc ggcctgtacg agacacggat cgacctgtct
    11221 cagctgggag gcgacagccc caagaagaag agaaaggtgg aggccagcgg gccggccgga
    11281 tccgggcgcg ccgacgcgct ggacgatttc gatctcgaca tgctgggttc tgatgccctc
    11341 gatgactttg acctggatat gttgggaagc gacgcattgg atgactttga tctggacatg
    11401 ctcggctccg atgctctgga cgatttcgat ctcgatatgt tagggtcaga cgcactggat
    11461 gatttcgacc ttgatatgtt gggaagcgat gcccttgatg atttcgacct ggacatgctc
    11521 ggcagcgacg ccctggacga tttcgatctg gacatgctgg ggtccgatgc cttggatgat
    11581 tttgacttgg atatgctggg gagtgatgcc ctggacgact ttgacctgga catgctgggc
    11641 tccgatgcgc tcgatgactt cgatttggat atgttgtata tcgatagatc tggcagcgga
    11701 gagggcagag gaagccttct aacatgcggt gacgtggagg agaatcccgg ccctaggctc
    11761 gagcgggatc aattccgccc cccccctaac gttactggcc gaagccgctt ggaataaggc
    11821 cggtgtgcgt ttgtctatat gttattttcc accatattgc cgtcttttgg caatgtgagg
    11881 gcccggaaac ctggccctgt cttcttgacg agcattccta ggggtctttc ccctctcgcc
    11941 aaaggaatgc aaggtctgtt gaatgtcgtg aaggaagcag ttcctctgga agcttcttga
    12001 agacaaacaa cgtctgtagc gaccctttgc aggcagcgga accccccacc tggcgacagg
    12061 tgcctctgcg gccaaaagcc acgtgtataa gatacacctg caaaggcggc acaaccccag
    12121 tgccacgttg tgagttggat agttgtggaa agagtcaaat ggctctcctc aagcgtattc
    12181 aacaaggggc tgaaggatgc ccagaaggta ccccattgta tgggatctga tctggggcct
    12241 cggtgcacat gctttacatg tgtttagtcg aggttaaaaa acgtctaggc cccccgaacc
    12301 acggggacgt ggttttcctt tgaaaaacac gataatacca tggtgagcaa gggcgaggag
    12361 gataacatgg ccatcatcaa ggagttcatg cgcttcaagg tgcacatgga gggctccgtg
    12421 aacggccacg agttcgagat cgagggcgag ggcgagggcc gcccctacga gggcacccag
    12481 accgccaagc tgaaggtgac caagggtggc cccctgccct tcgcctggga catcctgtcc
    12541 cctcagttca tgtacggctc caaggcctac gtgaagcacc ccgccgacat ccccgactac
    12601 ttgaagctgt ccttccccga gggcttcaag tgggagcgcg tgatgaactt cgaggacggc
    12661 ggcgtggtga ccgtgaccca ggactcctcc ctgcaggacg gcgagttcat ctacaaggtg
    12721 aagctgcgcg gcaccaactt cccctccgac ggccccgtaa tgcagaagaa gaccatgggc
    12781 tgggaggcct cctccgagcg gatgtacccc gaggacggcg ccctgaaggg cgagatcaag
    12841 cagaggctga agctgaagga cggcggccac tacgacgctg aggtcaagac cacctacaag
    12901 gccaagaagc ccgtgcagct gcccggcgcc tacaacgtca acatcaagtt ggacatcacc
    12961 tcccacaacg aggactacac catcgtggaa cagtacgaac gcgccgaggg ccgccactcc
    13021 accggcggca tggacgagct gtacaagtag taaagcggcc gcgactctag agtcgagtct
    13081 agatatcaga tctttttccc tctgccaaaa attatgggga catcatgaag ccccttgagc
    13141 atctgacttc tggctaataa aggaaattta ttttcattgc aatagtgtgt tggaattttt
    13201 tgtgtctctc actcggaagg acatatggga gggcaaatca tttaaaacat cagaatgagt
    13261 atttggttta gagtttggca acatatgcca tatgctggct gccatgaaca aaggtggcta
    13321 taaagaggtc atcagtatat gaaacagccc cctgctgtcc attccttatt ccatagaaaa
    13381 gccttgactt gaggttagat tttttttata ttttgttttg tgttattttt ttctttaaca
    13441 tccctaaaat tttccttaca tgttttacta gccagatttt tcctcctctc ctgactactc
    13501 ccagtcatag ctgtccctct tctcttatgg agatccctcg acctgcagcc caagctgatc
    13561 tgcgaagata cggccacggg tgctcttgat cctgtggctg attttggact gtgctgctcg
    13621 cagctgctga tgaatcacat acttcctcca ttttcttcca ctgattgact gttataattt
    13681 ccctaatttc caggtcaagg tgctgtgcat tgtggtaata gatgtgacat gacgtcactt
    13741 ccaaaggacc aatgaacatg tctgaccaat ttcatataat gtgaaaacga ttttcatagg
    13801 cagaataaat aacatttaaa ttaaactggg catcagcgca attcaattgg tttggtaata
    13861 gcaagggaaa atagaatgaa gtgatctcca aaaaataagt actttttgac tgtaaataaa
    13921 attgtaagga gtaaaaagta cttttttttc taaaaaaatg taattaagta aaagtaaaag
    13981 tattgatttt taattgtact caagtaaagt aaaaatcccc aaaaataata cttaagtaca
    14041 gtaatcaagt aaaattactc aagtacttta cacctctggt tcttgacccc ctaccttcag
    14101 caagcccagc agatccacta gttctagagc ggccgccacc gcggtggagc tccagctttt
    14161 gttcccttta gtgagggtta attgcgcgct tggcgtaatc atggtcatag ctgtttcctg
    14221 tgtgaaattg ttatccgctc acaattccac acaacatacg agccggaagc ataaagtgta
    14281 aagcctgggg tgcctaatga gtgagctaac tcacattaat tgcgttgcgc tcactgcccg
    14341 ctttccagtc gggaaacctg tcgtgccagc tgcattaatg aatcggccaa cgcgcgggga
    14401 gaggcggttt gcgtattggg cgctcttccg cttcctcgct cactgactcg ctgcgctcgg
    14461 tcgttcggct gcggcgagcg gtatcagctc actcaaaggc ggtaatacgg ttatccacag
    14521 aatcagggga taacgcagga aagaacatgt gagcaaaagg ccagcaaaag gccaggaacc
    14581 gtaaaaaggc cgcgttgctg gcgtttttcc ataggctccg cccccctgac gagcatcaca
    14641 aaaatcgacg ctcaagtcag aggtggcgaa acccgacagg actataaaga taccaggcgt
    14701 ttccccctgg aagctccctc gtgcgctctc ctgttccgac cctgccgctt accggatacc
    14761 tgtccgcctt tctcccttcg ggaagcgtgg cgctttctca tagctcacgc tgtaggtatc
    14821 tcagttcggt gtaggtcgtt cgctccaagc tgggctgtgt gcacgaaccc cccgttcagc
    14881 ccgaccgctg cgccttatcc ggtaactatc gtcttgagtc caacccggta agacacgact
    14941 tatcgccact ggcagcagcc actggtaaca ggattagcag agcgaggtat gtaggcggtg
    15001 ctacagagtt cttgaagtgg tggcctaact acggctacac tagaaggaca gtatttggta
    15061 tctgcgctct gctgaagcca gttaccttcg gaaaaagagt tggtagctct tgatccggca
    15121 aacaaaccac cgctggtagc ggtggttttt ttgtttgcaa gcagcagatt acgcgcagaa
    15181 aaaaaggatc tcaagaagat cctttgatct tttctacggg gtctgacgct cagtggaacg
    15241 aaaactcacg ttaagggatt ttggtcatga gattatcaaa aaggatcttc acctagatcc
    15301 ttttaaatta aaaatgaagt tttaaatcaa tctaaagtat atatgagtaa acttggtctg
    15361 acagttacca atgcttaatc agtgaggcac ctatctcagc gatctgtcta tttcgttcat
    15421 ccatagttgc ctgactcccc gtcgtgtaga taactacgat acgggagggc ttaccatctg
    15481 gccccagtgc tgcaatgata ccgcgagacc cacgctcacc ggctccagat ttatcagcaa
    15541 taaaccagcc agccggaagg gccgagcgca gaagtggtcc tgcaacttta tccgcctcca
    15601 tccagtctat taattgttgc cgggaagcta gagtaagtag ttcgccagtt aatagtttgc
    15661 gcaacgttgt tgccattgct acaggcatcg tggtgtcacg ctcgtcgttt ggtatggctt
    15721 cattcagctc cggttcccaa cgatcaaggc gagttacatg atcccccatg ttgtgcaaaa
    15781 aagcggttag ctccttcggt cctccgatcg ttgtcagaag taagttggcc gcagtgttat
    15841 cactcatggt tatggcagca ctgcataatt ctcttactgt catgccatcc gtaagatgct
    15901 tttctgtgac tggtgagtac tcaaccaagt cattctgaga atagtgtatg cggcgaccga
    15961 gttgctcttg cccggcgtca atacgggata ataccgcgcc acatagcaga actttaaaag
    16021 tgctcatcat tggaaaacgt tcttcggggc gaaaactctc aaggatctta ccgctgttga
    16081 gatccagttc gatgtaaccc actcgtgcac ccaactgatc ttcagcatct tttactttca
    16141 ccagcgtttc tgggtgagca aaaacaggaa ggcaaaatgc cgcaaaaaag ggaataaggg
    16201 cgacacggaa atgttgaata ctcatactct tcctttttca atattattga agcatttatc
    16261 agggttattg tctcatgagc ggatacatat ttgaatgtat ttagaaaaat aaacaaatag
    16321 gggttccgcg cacatttccc cgaaaagtg
//
