>Addgene plasmid #114726 | pT2K-CAGGS-U6-stuffer-dCAs9-VP160-T2A-IRES-mCherry | addgene full sequence | sequence record 222619 | Addgene NGS Result
CCACCTAAATTGTAAGCGTTAATATTTTGTTAAAATTCGCGTTAAATTTTTGTTAAATCAGCTCATTTTT
TAACCAATAGGCCGAAATCGGCAAAATCCCTTATAAATCAAAAGAATAGACCGAGATAGGGTTGAGTGTT
GTTCCAGTTTGGAACAAGAGTCCACTATTAAAGAACGTGGACTCCAACGTCAAAGG
[49 nt withheld, positions 197-245]
T
[91 nt withheld, positions 247-337]
G
[124 nt withheld, positions 339-462]
CCCATTCGCCATTCAGGCTGCGCAACTGTTGGGAAGGGCGATCGGTGCGGGCCTCTTCGCTATTACGCCA
GCTGGCGAAAGGGGGATGTGCTGCAAGGCGATTAAGTTGGGTAACGCCAGGGTTTTCCCAGTCACGACGT
TGTAAAACGACGGCCAGTGAGCGCGCGTAATACGACTCACTATAGGGCGAATTGGGTACCAAATAGTAGG
AATTACCCACCTGTACAAGTGCTGAAAACTTGGATGAATAAGCCCGTTTGCCATTTTCTACTGCTATTTT
AAATCTTTTCTGTATTTGTCTGCATTTGTCTTTACCCTTGAATAAATGTTTTAGTTGTTTTTTTTCAATT
ATGACTGTGTTTAACAGACATTATTACAATAATATGTAATAGTAGTACACACTATTATTATGTAATAGTA
CTTGTTGACTGTATTTGAGAACTGGACCGAGTGAGTGTTACGTCACCCATTCAAAATGACTTACTTCTGG
CTCCAACAAAATGAAGTTAATTCAGTTGCCATTTTTCACTGTATGGACATCGCCGTGTTGGAGCTAGACG
TTGCCAATAAGCAAGAAAGAGCCGAGATGCGTCGAGTCTGAGTCACCGTTCCTATGGCAACCCCTCTAAC
CAATCAGAAGTAAGCTTGTTGGAAGTCCACAGCCTACCACTTGAAAGCGGGCTGCACAAAATCTGTCAAA
CGTTTTGAACGTTGGATGTGAGAGCACATACTTTTATTAAGGCATCTGGTTGGTCAGTTTATAATATCAA
CAACTTGGGCTACAGAAAAGAAAAGTTATTACAGAAATTATGATTAACAAGTACATGTTAAATAAAGATT
TTAATATGAATGCCACCACTGGAGCATTCATGCCATTTGGAGCTTCTTCCTGTTTGGATCACTAGAAGGA
GGAGGTCACTCATTACAGTTCTCATATACAGTCGTTGGTTGGTTGGTTGGTTGGTAGATTGATTGATTGA
TTGATTGATTGATTGATTGATTGATTGATTGATTGATTGATTGATTGATTGATTGATTGATTGGTAGTCA
AAATAAGAAATAATTTCCACAGATTCATTACAGAAATGATTAAATGCATACATAAAAAACTGGGGGGGGG
GGGGATACAACAACACACTTAAGTCACATTTGCCTACGTAAAGAAAAGTAAAGAAAATCAATAGCTATAT
TTTACATCTCCTTTTTTTGCTGTCTTTTAATTAGCCTTGTTTTGCTGTTATCTTGATTGAAACTGTAACT
TCTTCACCTGCTTCTTTTCTTTGTAGGTTTTGCCAGCCCAGAAACAGGCATGGCTGTGCAAGGCCAGAGC
ACCATGCACAATGCGCTGCATGTCTTCATGAACGGCTCAATGTCCTCAGTCCAGGGCTCAGCCAACGACC
CCATCTTCCTCCTTCACCATGCTTTCATTGACAGGTAACAAACACGTCATGACATTAGACTGCACAGTTT
TTGACAAAGTTCATACAATCTGTTGTTTATAGCTGCTACAATTAGTGAAGTTTGTGAATGTACTTGGATG
AGCAGCGAAAGATCAATTGAGATCAATTGTTAGAGTTTGGTTGCCCTGCAGAGCAAAGAACAAAAAATAA
TCTGGTGGCTTTACTGCGTGAGGTTATTATTGGTGGAATAGAAACACAAAACATAATTGCATTTATTTGT
TTAATTTTTTATCTTATCTTAACTTTCATCTTGCATATTTGTTTCTTACATCATTTCTAGCATCTTTGAG
CGCTGGCTAAGAACTCATCAGCCTCCCCGGTCCATCTACCCACGTACCAATGCACCAATTGGCCACAATG
ACGGCTACTACATGGTGCCATTCCTTCCTCTTTATAGGAATGGAGACTACCTCCTGTCCAACAATGCTCT
TGGATACGAGTACGCCTACCTGTTGGACCCAGGTCATTGCACAACACCAGAAATGCCCTCTGATCTGCAA
AAGACGTGAATATCTGTTCAGACACCCATATCCACTCTGTTCCACACAGGTCAGAGGTTTGTCCAGGAGT
TCTTGACAGAGGTGTAAAAAGTACTCAAAAATTTTACTCAAGTGAAAGTACAAGTACTTAGGGAAAATTT
TACTCAATTAAAAGTAAAAGTATCTGGCTAGAATCTTACTTGAGTAAAAGTAAAAAAGTACTCCATTAAA
ATTGTACTTGAGTATTAAGGAAGTAAAAGTAAAAGCAAGAAAGAAAACTAGAGATTCTTGTTTAAGCTTT
TAATCTCAAAAAACATTAAATGAAATGCATACAAGGTTTTATCCTGCTTTAGAACTGTTTGTATTTAATT
ATCAAACTATAAGACAGACAATCTAATGCCAGTACACGCTACTCAAAGTTGTAAAACCTCAGATTTAACT
TCAGTAGAAGCTGATTCTCAAAATTGTTAGTGTCAAGCCTAGCTCTTTTGGGGCTGAAAAGCAATCCTGC
AGTGCTGAAAAGCCTCTCACAGGCAGCCGATGCGGGAAGAGGTGTATTAGTCTTGATAGAGAGGCTGCAA
ATAGCAGGAAACGTGAGCAGAGACTCCCTGGTGTCTGAAACACAGGCCAGATGGGCCCTCGTCGACCAAT
TCCCACTCCTTTCAAGACCTAGCTAGCGAATTCAAAAAAGCACCGACTCGGTGCCACTTTTTCAAGTTGA
TAACGGACTAGCCTTATTTTAACTTGCTATTTCTAGCTCTAAAACAGAGACGTACAAAAAAGAGCAAGAA
GCTAAAAAAGATTTAAAAATTATTTTTAGCGCAGTTAATGGAACAGGAACTAAATTTACCCCAAAAATAT
TACGTGAATCAGGATATAACGTTATTGAGGTTGAAGAGCATGCATTTGAAGATGAAACATTTAAAAATGT
TGTAAATCCAAATCCAGAATTTGATCCTGCATGAAAAATACCGCTTGAATATGGTATTAAACATGATGCA
GATATTATTATTATGAATGACCCAGATGCTGACAGATTTGGAATGGCAATAAAACATGATGGTCATTTTG
TAAGATTAGATGGAAATCAAACAGGACCAATTTTAATTGATTGAAAATTATCAAATCTAAAACGCTTAAA
TAGCATTCCAAAAAATCCGGCTCTATATTCAAGTTTTGTAACAAGTGATTTGGGTGATAGAATCGCTCAT
GAAAAATATGGAGTTAATATTGTAAAAACTTTAACTGGATTTAAATGAATGGGTAGAGAAATTGCTAAAG
AAGAAGATAACGGATTAAATTTTGTTTTTGCTTATGAAGAAAGTTATGGATATGTAATTGATGACTCAGC
TAGAGATAAAGATGGAATACAAGCTTCTATATTAATAGCAGAGGCTGCTTGATTTTATAAAAAACAAAAT
AAAACATTAGTAGACTATTTAGAAGATTTATTTAAAGAAATGGGTGCATATTACACTTTCACTTTAAACT
TGAATTTTAAACCAGAAGAAAAGAAATTAAAAATTGAACCATTAATGAAATCATTGAGAGCAACACCCTT
AACTCAAATTGCTGGACTTAAAGTTGTTAATGTTGAAGACTACATCGATGGAATGTATAATATGCCAGGA
CAAGACTTACTAAAATTTTATTTAGAAGATAAGTCATGATTTGCTGTTCGCCCAAGTGGAACTGAACCTA
AACTAAAAATTTATTTTATAGGTGTTGGTGAATCTGTTCAAAACGCTAAAGTTAAAGTAGACGAAATTAT
TAAAGAATTAAAATTAAAAATGAATATATAGGAGAAAAAATGAAACTAAACAAATATATAGATCACACAT
TATTAAAACAAGATGCTACGAAAGCTGAAATTAAACAATTATGTGATGAAGCAATTGAATTTGATTTTGC
AACAGTTTGTGTTAATTCATATTGAACAAGCTATTGTAAAGAATTATTAAAAGGCACAAATGTAGGAATA
ACAAATGTTGTAGGTTTTCCTCTAGGTGCATGCACAACAGCTACAAAAGCATTCGAAGTTTCTGAAGCAA
TTAAAGATGGTGCAACAGAAATTGATATGGTATTAAATATTGGTGCATTAAAAGACAAAAATTATGAATT
AGTTTTAGAAGACATGAAAGCTGTAAAAAAAGCAGCTGGATCACATGTTGTTAAATGTATTATGGAAAAT
TGTTTATTAACAAAAGAAGAAATCATGAAAGCTTGTGAAATAGCTGTTGAAGCTGGATTAGAATTTGTTA
AAACATCAACAGGATTTTCAAAATCAGGTGCAACATTTGAAGATGTTAAACTAATGAAGTCAGTTGTTAA
AGACAATGCTTTAGTTAAAGCAGCTGGTGGAGTTAGAACATTTGAAGATGCTCAAAAAATGATTGAAGCA
GGAGCTGACCGCTTAGGAACAAGTGGTGGAGTAGCTATTATTAAAGGTGAAGAAAACAACGCGAGTTACT
AAAACTAGCGTTTTTTTATTTTGCTCATTTTTATTAAAAGTTTGCAAAAAGGAACATAAAAATTCTAATT
ATTGATACTAAAGTTATTAAAAAGAAGATTTTGGTTGATTTTATAAAGGTCATAGAATATAATATTTTAG
CATGTGTATTTTGTGTGCTCATTTACAACCGTCTCCGGTGTTTCGTCCTTTCCACAAGATATATAAAGCC
AAGAAATCGAAATACTTTCAAGTTACGGTAAGCATATGATAGTCCATTTTAAAACATAATTTTAAAACTG
CAAACTACCCAAGAAATTATTACTTTCTACGTCACGTATTTTGTACTAATATCTTTGTGTTTACAGTCAA
ATTAATTCTAATTATCTCTCTAACAGCCTTGTATCGTATATGCAAATATGAAGGAATCATGGGAAATAGG
CCCTCTCGACATTGATTATTGACTAGTTATTAATAGTAATCAATTACGGGGTCATTAGTTCATAGCCCAT
ATATGGAGTTCCGCGTTACATAACTTACGGTAAATGGCCCGCCTGGCTGACCGCCCAACGACCCCCGCCC
ATTGACGTCAATAATGACGTATGTTCCCATAGTAACGCCAATAGGGACTTTCCATTGACGTCAATGGGTG
GAGTATTTACGGTAAACTGCCCACTTGGCAGTACATCAAGTGTATCATATGCCAAGTACGCCCCCTATTG
ACGTCAATGACGGTAAATGGCCCGCCTGGCATTATGCCCAGTACATGACCTTATGGGACTTTCCTACTTG
GCAGTACATCTACGTATTAGTCATCGCTATTACCATGGTCGAGGTGAGCCCCACGTTCTGCTTCACTCTC
CCCATCTCCCCCCCCTCCCCACCCCCAATTTTGTATTTATTTATTTTTTAATTATTTTGTGCAGCGATGG
GGGCGGGGGGGGGGGGGGNSGCGCGCCRGGSGGGGSGGGGSGGGGSGRGGGGSGGGGSGGGGCGRGGCGG
AGAGGTGCGGCGGCAGCCAATCAGAGCGGCGCGCTCCGAAAGTTTCCTTTTATGGCGAGGCGGCGGCGGC
GGCGGCCCTATAAAAAGCGAAGCGCGCGGCGGGCGGGAGTCGCTGCGCGCTGCCTTCGCCCCGTGCCCCG
CTCCGCCGCCGCCTCGCGCCGCCCGCCCCGGCTCTGACTGACCGCGTTACTCCCACAGGTGAGCGGGCGG
GACGGCCCTTCTCCTCCGGGCTGTAATTAGCGCTTGGTTTAATGACGGCTTGTTTCTTTTCTGTGGCTGC
GTGAAAGCCTTGAGGGGCTCCGGGAGGGCCCTTTGTGCGGGGGGAGCGGCTCGGGGGGTGCGTGCGTGTG
TGTGTGCGTGGGGAGCGCCGCGTGCGGCTCCGCGCTGCCCGGCGGCTGTGAGCGCTGCGGGCGCGGCGCG
GGGCTTTGTGCGCTCCGCAGTGTGCGCGAGGGGAGCGCGGCCGGGGGCGGTGCCCCGCGGTGCGGGGGGG
GCTGCGAGGGGAACAAAGGCTGCGTGCGGGGTGTGTGCGTGGGGGGGTGAGCAGGGGGTGTGGGCGCGTC
GGTCGGGCTGCAACCCCCCCTGCACCCCCCTCCCCGAGTTGCTGAGCACGGCCCGGCTTCGGGTGCGGGG
CTCCGTACGGGGCGTGGCGCGGGGCTCGCCGTGCCGGGCGGGGGGTGGCGGCAGGTGGGGGTGCCGGGCG
GGGCGGGGCCGCCTCGGGCCGGGGAGGGCTCGGGGGAGGGGCGCGGCGGCCCCCGGAGCGCCGGCGGCTG
TCGAGGCGCGGCGAGCCGCAGCCATTGCCTTTTATGGTAATCGTGCGAGAGGGCGCAGGGACTTCCTTTG
TCCCAAATCTGTGCGGAGCCGAAATCTGGGAGGCGCCGCCGCACCCCCTCTAGCGGGCGCGGGGCGAAGC
GGTGCGGCGCCGGCAGGAAGGAAATGGGCGGGGAGGGCCTTCGTGCGTCGCCGCGCCGCCGTCCCCTTCT
CCCTCTCCAGCCTCGGGGCTGTCCGCGGGGGGACGGCTGCCTTCGGGGGGGACGGGGCAGGGCGGGGTTC
GGCTTCTGGCGTGTGACCGGCGGCTCTAGCTAGAGCCTCTGCTAACCATGTTCATGCCTTCTTCTTTTTC
CTACAGCTCCTGGGCAACGTGCTGGTTATTGTGCTGTCTCATCATTTTGGCAAAGAATTCACCGGTGCCA
CCATGTACCCATACGATGTTCCAGATTACGCTTCGCCGAAGAAAAAGCGCAAGGTCGAAGCGTCCGACAA
GAAGTACAGCATCGGCCTGGCCATCGGCACCAACTCTGTGGGCTGGGCCGTGATCACCGACGAGTACAAG
GTGCCCAGCAAGAAATTCAAGGTGCTGGGCAACACCGACCGGCACAGCATCAAGAAGAACCTGATCGGAG
CCCTGCTGTTCGACAGCGGCGAAACAGCCGAGGCCACCCGGCTGAAGAGAACCGCCAGAAGAAGATACAC
CAGACGGAAGAACCGGATCTGCTATCTGCAAGAGATCTTCAGCAACGAGATGGCCAAGGTGGACGACAGC
TTCTTCCACAGACTGGAAGAGTCCTTCCTGGTGGAAGAGGATAAGAAGCACGAGCGGCACCCCATCTTCG
GCAACATCGTGGACGAGGTGGCCTACCACGAGAAGTACCCCACCATCTACCACCTGAGAAAGAAACTGGT
GGACAGCACCGACAAGGCCGACCTGCGGCTGATCTATCTGGCCCTGGCCCACATGATCAAGTTCCGGGGC
CACTTCCTGATCGAGGGCGACCTGAACCCCGACAACAGCGACGTGGACAAGCTGTTCATCCAGCTGGTGC
AGACCTACAACCAGCTGTTCGAGGAAAACCCCATCAACGCCAGCGGCGTGGACGCCAAGGCCATCCTGTC
TGCCAGACTGAGCAAGAGCAGACGGCTGGAAAATCTGATCGCCCAGCTGCCCGGCGAGAAGAAGAATGGC
CTGTTCGGCAACCTGATTGCCCTGAGCCTGGGCCTGACCCCCAACTTCAAGAGCAACTTCGACCTGGCCG
AGGATGCCAAACTGCAGCTGAGCAAGGACACCTACGACGACGACCTGGACAACCTGCTGGCCCAGATCGG
CGACCAGTACGCCGACCTGTTTCTGGCCGCCAAGAACCTGTCCGACGCCATCCTGCTGAGCGACATCCTG
AGAGTGAACACCGAGATCACCAAGGCCCCCCTGAGCGCCTCTATGATCAAGAGATACGACGAGCACCACC
AGGACCTGACCCTGCTGAAAGCTCTCGTGCGGCAGCAGCTGCCTGAGAAGTACAAAGAGATTTTCTTCGA
CCAGAGCAAGAACGGCTACGCCGGCTACATTGACGGCGGAGCCAGCCAGGAAGAGTTCTACAAGTTCATC
AAGCCCATCCTGGAAAAGATGGACGGCACCGAGGAACTGCTCGTGAAGCTGAACAGAGAGGACCTGCTGC
GGAAGCAGCGGACCTTCGACAACGGCAGCATCCCCCACCAGATCCACCTGGGAGAGCTGCACGCCATTCT
GCGGCGGCAGGAAGATTTTTACCCATTCCTGAAGGACAACCGGGAAAAGATCGAGAAGATCCTGACCTTC
CGCATCCCCTACTACGTGGGCCCTCTGGCCAGGGGAAACAGCAGATTCGCCTGGATGACCAGAAAGAGCG
AGGAAACCATCACCCCCTGGAACTTCGAGGAAGTGGTGGACAAGGGCGCTTCCGCCCAGAGCTTCATCGA
GCGGATGACCAACTTCGATAAGAACCTGCCCAACGAGAAGGTGCTGCCCAAGCACAGCCTGCTGTACGAG
TACTTCACCGTGTATAACGAGCTGACCAAAGTGAAATACGTGACCGAGGGAATGAGAAAGCCCGCCTTCC
TGAGCGGCGAGCAGAAAAAGGCCATCGTGGACCTGCTGTTCAAGACCAACCGGAAAGTGACCGTGAAGCA
GCTGAAAGAGGACTACTTCAAGAAAATCGAGTGCTTCGACTCCGTGGAAATCTCCGGCGTGGAAGATCGG
TTCAACGCCTCCCTGGGCACATACCACGATCTGCTGAAAATTATCAAGGACAAGGACTTCCTGGACAATG
AGGAAAACGAGGACATTCTGGAAGATATCGTGCTGACCCTGACACTGTTTGAGGACAGAGAGATGATCGA
GGAACGGCTGAAAACCTATGCCCACCTGTTCGACGACAAAGTGATGAAGCAGCTGAAGCGGCGGAGATAC
ACCGGCTGGGGCAGGCTGAGCCGGAAGCTGATCAACGGCATCCGGGACAAGCAGTCCGGCAAGACAATCC
TGGATTTCCTGAAGTCCGACGGCTTCGCCAACAGAAACTTCATGCAGCTGATCCACGACGACAGCCTGAC
CTTTAAAGAGGACATCCAGAAAGCCCAGGTGTCCGGCCAGGGCGATAGCCTGCACGAGCACATTGCCAAT
CTGGCCGGCAGCCCCGCCATTAAGAAGGGCATCCTGCAGACAGTGAAGGTGGTGGACGAGCTCGTGAAAG
TGATGGGCCGGCACAAGCCCGAGAACATCGTGATCGAAATGGCCAGAGAGAACCAGACCACCCAGAAGGG
ACAGAAGAACAGCCGCGAGAGAATGAAGCGGATCGAAGAGGGCATCAAAGAGCTGGGCAGCCAGATCCTG
AAAGAACACCCCGTGGAAAACACCCAGCTGCAGAACGAGAAGCTGTACCTGTACTACCTGCAGAATGGGC
GGGATATGTACGTGGACCAGGAACTGGACATCAACCGGCTGTCCGACTACGATGTGGACGCCATCGTGCC
TCAGAGCTTTCTGAAGGACGACTCCATCGACAACAAGGTGCTGACCAGAAGCGACAAGAACCGGGGCAAG
AGCGACAACGTGCCCTCCGAAGAGGTCGTGAAGAAGATGAAGAACTACTGGCGGCAGCTGCTGAACGCCA
AGCTGATTACCCAGAGAAAGTTCGACAATCTGACCAAGGCCGAGAGAGGCGGCCTGAGCGAACTGGATAA
GGCCGGCTTCATCAAGAGACAGCTGGTGGAAACCCGGCAGATCACAAAGCACGTGGCACAGATCCTGGAC
TCCCGGATGAACACTAAGTACGACGAGAATGACAAGCTGATCCGGGAAGTGAAAGTGATCACCCTGAAGT
CCAAGCTGGTGTCCGATTTCCGGAAGGATTTCCAGTTTTACAAAGTGCGCGAGATCAACAACTACCACCA
CGCCCACGACGCCTACCTGAACGCCGTCGTGGGAACCGCCCTGATCAAAAAGTACCCTAAGCTGGAAAGC
GAGTTCGTGTACGGCGACTACAAGGTGTACGACGTGCGGAAGATGATCGCCAAGAGCGAGCAGGAAATCG
GCAAGGCTACCGCCAAGTACTTCTTCTACAGCAACATCATGAACTTTTTCAAGACCGAGATTACCCTGGC
CAACGGCGAGATCCGGAAGCGGCCTCTGATCGAGACAAACGGCGAAACCGGGGAGATCGTGTGGGATAAG
GGCCGGGATTTTGCCACCGTGCGGAAAGTGCTGAGCATGCCCCAAGTGAATATCGTGAAAAAGACCGAGG
TGCAGACAGGCGGCTTCAGCAAAGAGTCTATCCTGCCCAAGAGGAACAGCGATAAGCTGATCGCCAGAAA
GAAGGACTGGGACCCTAAGAAGTACGGCGGCTTCGACAGCCCCACCGTGGCCTATTCTGTGCTGGTGGTG
GCCAAAGTGGAAAAGGGCAAGTCCAAGAAACTGAAGAGTGTGAAAGAGCTGCTGGGGATCACCATCATGG
AAAGAAGCAGCTTCGAGAAGAATCCCATCGACTTTCTGGAAGCCAAGGGCTACAAAGAAGTGAAAAAGGA
CCTGATCATCAAGCTGCCTAAGTACTCCCTGTTCGAGCTGGAAAACGGCCGGAAGAGAATGCTGGCCTCT
GCCGGCGAACTGCAGAAGGGAAACGAACTGGCCCTGCCCTCCAAATATGTGAACTTCCTGTACCTGGCCA
GCCACTATGAGAAGCTGAAGGGCTCCCCCGAGGATAATGAGCAGAAACAGCTGTTTGTGGAACAGCACAA
GCACTACCTGGACGAGATCATCGAGCAGATCAGCGAGTTCTCCAAGAGAGTGATCCTGGCCGACGCTAAT
CTGGACAAAGTGCTGTCCGCCTACAACAAGCACCGGGATAAGCCCATCAGAGAGCAGGCCGAGAATATCA
TCCACCTGTTTACCCTGACCAATCTGGGAGCCCCTGCCGCCTTCAAGTACTTTGACACCACCATCGACCG
GAAGAGGTACACCAGCACCAAAGAGGTGCTGGACGCCACCCTGATCCACCAGAGCATCACCGGCCTGTAC
GAGACACGGATCGACCTGTCTCAGCTGGGAGGCGACAGCCCCAAGAAGAAGAGAAAGGTGGAGGCCAGCG
GGCCGGCCGGATCCGGGCGCGCCGACGCGCTGGACGATTTCGATCTCGACATGCTGGGTTCTGATGCCCT
CGATGACTTTGACCTGGATATGTTGGGAAGCGACGCATTGGATGACTTTGATCTGGACATGCTCGGCTCC
GATGCTCTGGACGATTTCGATCTCGATATGTTAGGGTCAGACGCACTGGATGATTTCGACCTTGATATGT
TGGGAAGCGATGCCCTTGATGATTTCGACCTGGACATGCTCGGCAGCGACGCCCTGGACGATTTCGATCT
GGACATGCTGGGGTCCGATGCCTTGGATGATTTTGACTTGGATATGCTGGGGAGTGATGCCCTGGACGAC
TTTGACCTGGACATGCTGGGCTCCGATGCGCTCGATGACTTCGATTTGGATATGTTGTATATCGATAGAT
CTGGCAGCGGAGAGGGCAGAGGAAGCCTTCTAACATGCGGTGACGTGGAGGAGAATCCCGGCCCTAGGCT
CGAGCGGGATCAATTCCGCCCCCCCCCTAACGTTACTGGCCGAAGCCGCTTGGAATAAGGCCGGTGTGCG
TTTGTCTATATGTTATTTTCCACCATATTGCCGTCTTTTGGCAATGTGAGGGCCCGGAAACCTGGCCCTG
TCTTCTTGACGAGCATTCCTAGGGGTCTTTCCCCTCTCGCCAAAGGAATGCAAGGTCTGTTGAATGTCGT
GAAGGAAGCAGTTCCTCTGGAAGCTTCTTGAAGACAAACAACGTCTGTAGCGACCCTTTGCAGGCAGCGG
AACCCCCCACCTGGCGACAGGTGCCTCTGCGGCCAAAAGCCACGTGTATAAGATACACCTGCAAAGGCGG
CACAACCCCAGTGCCACGTTGTGAGTTGGATAGTTGTGGAAAGAGTCAAATGGCTCTCCTCAAGCGTATT
CAACAAGGGGCTGAAGGATGCCCAGAAGGTACCCCATTGTATGGGATCTGATCTGGGGCCTCGGTGCACA
TGCTTTACATGTGTTTAGTCGAGGTTAAAAAAACGTCTAGGCCCCCCGAACCACGGGGACGTGGTTTTCC
TTTGAAAAACACGATAATACCATGGTGAGCAAGGGCGAGGAGGATAACATGGCCATCATCAAGGAGTTCA
TGCGCTTCAAGGTGCACATGGAGGGCTCCGTGAACGGCCACGAGTTCGAGATCGAGGGCGAGGGCGAGGG
CCGCCCCTACGAGGGCACCCAGACCGCCAAGCTGAAGGTGACCAAGGGTGGCCCCCTGCCCTTCGCCTGG
GACATCCTGTCCCCTCAGTTCATGTACGGCTCCAAGGCCTACGTGAAGCACCCCGCCGACATCCCCGACT
ACTTGAAGCTGTCCTTCCCCGAGGGCTTCAAGTGGGAGCGCGTGATGAACTTCGAGGACGGCGGCGTGGT
GACCGTGACCCAGGACTCCTCCCTGCAGGACGGCGAGTTCATCTACAAGGTGAAGCTGCGCGGCACCAAC
TTCCCCTCCGACGGCCCCGTAATGCAGAAGAAGACCATGGGCTGGGAGGCCTCCTCCGAGCGGATGTACC
CCGAGGACGGCGCCCTGAAGGGCGAGATCAAGCAGAGGCTGAAGCTGAAGGACGGCGGCCACTACGACGC
TGAGGTCAAGACCACCTACAAGGCCAAGAAGCCCGTGCAGCTGCCCGGCGCCTACAACGTCAACATCAAG
TTGGACATCACCTCCCACAACGAGGACTACACCATCGTGGAACAGTACGAACGCGCCGAGGGCCGCCACT
CCACCGGCGGCATGGACGAGCTGTACAAGTAGTCGAGTCTAGATATCAGATCTTTTTCCCTCTGCCAAAA
ATTATGGGGACATCATGAAGCCCCTTGAGCATCTGACTTCTGGCTAATAAAGGAAATTTATTTTCATTGC
AATAGTGTGTTGGAATTTTTTGTGTCTCTCACTCGGAAGGACATATGGGAGGGCAAATCATTTAAAACAT
CAGAATGAGTATTTGGTTTAGAGTTTGGCAACATATGCCCATATGCTGGCTGCCATGAACAAAGGTTGGC
TATAAAGAGGTCATCAGTATATGAAACAGCCCCCTGCTGTCCATTCCTTATTCCATAGAAAAGCCTTGAC
TTGAGGTTAGATTTTTTTTATATTTTGTTTTGTGTTATTTTTTTCTTTAACATCCCTAAAATTTTCCTTA
CATGTTTTACTAGCCAGATTTTTCCTCCTCTCCTGACTACTCCCAGTCATAGCTGTCCCTCTTCTCTTAT
GGAGATCCCTCGACCTGCAGCCCAAGCTTCTGCGAAGATACGGCCACGGGTGCTCTTGATCCTGTGGCTG
ATTTTGGACTGTGCTGCTCGCAGCTGCTGATGAATCACATACTTCCTCCATTTTCTTCCACTGATTGACT
GTTATAATTTCCCTAATTTCCAGGTCAAGGTGCTGTGCATTGTGGTAATAGATGTGACATGACGTCACTT
CCAAAGGACCAATGAACATGTCTGACCAATTTCATATAATGTGAAAACGATTTTCATAGGCAGAATAAAT
AACATTTAAATTAAACTGGGCATCAGCGCAATTCAATTGGTTTGGTAATAGCAAGGGAAAATAGAATGAA
GTGATCTCCAAAAAATAAGTACTTTTTGACTGTAAATAAAATTGTAAGGAGTAAAAAGTACTTTTTTTTC
TAAAAAAATGTAATTAAGTAAAAGTAAAAGTATTGATTTTTAATTGTACTCAAGTAAAGTAAAAATCCCC
AAAAATAATACTTAAGTACAGTAATCAAGTAAAATTACTCAAGTACTTTACACCTCTGGTTCTTGACCCC
CTACCTTCAGCAAGCCCAGCAGATCCACTAGTTCTAGAGCGGCCGCCACCGCGGTGGAGCTCCAGCTTTT
GTTCCCTTTAGTGAGGGTTAATTGCGCGCTTGGCGTAATCATGGTCATAGCTGTTTCCTGTGTGAAATTG
TTATCCGCTCACAATTCCACACAACATACGAGCCGGAAGCATAAAGTGTAAAGCCTGGGGTGCCTAATGA
GTGAGCTAACTCACATTAATTGCGTTGCGCTCACTGCCCGCTTTCCAGTCGGGAAACCTGTCGTGCCAGC
TGCATTAATGAATCGGCCAACGCGCGGGGAGAGGCGGTTTGCGTATTGGGCGCTCTTCCGCTTCCTCGCT
CACTGACTCGCTGCGCTCGGTCGTTCGGCTGCGGCGAGCGGTATCAGCTCACTCAAAGGCGGTAATACGG
TTATCCACAGAATCAGGGGATAACGCAGGAAAGAACATGTGAGCAAAAGGCCAGCAAAAGGCCAGGAACC
GTAAAAAGGCCGCGTTGCTGGCGTTTTTCCATAGGCTCCGCCCCCCTGACGAGCATCACAAAAATCGACG
CTCAAGTCAGAGGTGGCGAAACCCGACAGGACTATAAAGATACCAGGCGTTTCCCCCTGGAAGCTCCCTC
GTGCGCTCTCCTGTTCCGACCCTGCCGCTTACCGGATACCTGTCCGCCTTTCTCCCTTCGGGAAGCGTGG
CGCTTTCTCATAGCTCACGCTGTAGGTATCTCAGTTCGGTGTAGGTCGTTCGCTCCAAGCTGGGCTGTGT
GCACGAACCCCCCGTTCAGCCCGACCGCTGCGCCTTATCCGGTAACTATCGTCTTGAGTCCAACCCGGTA
AGACACGACTTATCGCCACTGGCAGCAGCCACTGGTAACAGGATTAGCAGAGCGAGGTATGTAGGCGGTG
CTACAGAGTTCTTGAAGTGGTGGCCTAACTACGGCTACACTAGAAGAACAGTATTTGGTATCTGCGCTCT
GCTGAAGCCAGTTACCTTCGGAAAAAGAGTTGGTAGCTCTTGATCCGGCAAACAAACCACCGCTGGTAGC
GGTGGTTTTTTTGTTTGCAAGCAGCAGATTACGCGCAGAAAAAAAGGATCTCAAGAAGATCCTTTGATCT
TTTCTACGGGGTCTGACGCTCAGTGGAACGAAAACTCACGTTAAGGGATTTTGGTCATGAGATTATCAAA
AAGGATCTTCACCTAGATCCTTTTAAATTAAAAATGAAGTTTTAAATCAATCTAAAGTATATATGAGTAA
ACTTGGTCTGACAGTTACCAATGCTTAATCAGTGAGGCACCTATCTCAGCGATCTGTCTATTTCGTTCAT
CCATAGTTGCCTGACTCCCCGTCGTGTAGATAACTACGATACGGGAGGGCTTACCATCTGGCCCCAGTGC
TGCAATGATACCGCGAGACCCACGCTCACCGGCTCCAGATTTATCAGCAATAAACCAGCCAGCCGGAAGG
GCCGAGCGCAGAAGTGGTCCTGCAACTTTATCCGCCTCCATCCAGTCTATTAATTGTTGCCGGGAAGCTA
GAGTAAGTAGTTCGCCAGTTAATAGTTTGCGCAACGTTGTTGCCATTGCTACAGGCATCGTGGTGTCACG
CTCGTCGTTTGGTATGGCTTCATTCAGCTCCGGTTCCCAACGATCAAGGCGAGTTACATGATCCCCCATG
TTGTGCAAAAAAGCGGTTAGCTCCTTCGGTCCTCCGATCGTTGTCAGAAGTAAGTTGGCCGCAGTGTTAT
CACTCATGGTTATGGCAGCACTGCATAATTCTCTTACTGTCATGCCATCCGTAAGATGCTTTTCTGTGAC
TGGTGAGTACTCAACCAAGTCATTCTGAGAATAGTGTATGCGGCGACCGAGTTGCTCTTGCCCGGCGTCA
ATACGGGATAATACCGCGCCACATAGCAGAACTTTAAAAGTGCTCATCATTGGAAAACGTTCTTCGGGGC
GAAAACTCTCAAGGATCTTACCGCTGTTGAGATCCAGTTCGATGTAACCCACTCGTGCACCCAACTGATC
TTCAGCATCTTTTACTTTCACCAGCGTTTCTGGGTGAGCAAAAACAGGAAGGCAAAATGCCGCAAAAAAG
GGAATAAGGGCGACACGGAAATGTTGAATACTCATACTCTTCCTTTTTCAATATTATTGAAGCATTTATC
AGGGTTATTGTCTCATGAGCGGATACATATTTGAATGTATTTAGAAAAATAAACAAATAGGGGTTCCGCG
CACATTTCCCCGAAAAGTG
Features (pLannotate 1.2.2; 26 found; start..end, strand, type, name):
     34..462     -  rep_origin     f1 ori (sequence partly withheld): f1 bacteriophage origin of replication; arrow indicates direction of (+) strand synthesis
    467..622     -  CDS            lacZα (fragment): LacZα fragment of β-galactosidase; lacZ fragment
    630..648     +  promoter       T7 promoter: promoter for bacteriophage T7 RNA polymerase
   3056..3074    -  CDS            small t antigen (fragment): SV40 (simian virus 40) small t antigen
   3092..3167    -  misc_RNA       gRNA scaffold: guide RNA scaffold for the Streptococcus pyogenes CRISPR/Cas9 system
   4212..4871    +  CDS            deoC1: DEOC1_STAAN - Also known as dra. Experimental evidence at protein level: Swiss-Prot protein existence level 1. Catalyzes a reversible aldol reaction between acetaldehyde and D-glyceraldehyde 3-phosphate to generate 2-deoxy-D-ribose 5- phosphate. From Staphylococcus aureus (strain N315).
   5057..5297    -  promoter       U6 promoter: RNA polymerase III promoter for human U6 snRNA
   5300..5679    +  enhancer       CMV enhancer: human cytomegalovirus immediate early enhancer
   5681..5957    +  promoter       chicken β-actin promoter: No description available
   5958..6978    +  intron         chimeric intron: chimera between introns from chicken β-actin and rabbit β-globin
   6976..7035    +  CDS            HBB (fragment): HBB_LEPEU - Experimental evidence at protein level: Swiss-Prot protein existence level 1. Involved in oxygen transport from the lung to the various peripheral tissues. From Lepus europaeus (European hare).
   7048..7075    +  CDS            3xHA (fragment): three tandem HA epitope tags
   7108..11208   +  CDS            Cas9: Cas9 (Csn1) endonuclease from the Streptococcus pyogenes Type II CRISPR/Cas system generates RNA-guided double strand breaks in DNA
  11266..11649   +  CDS            VP160: 10 tandem repeats of the minimal activation domain of herpes simplex virus VP16 (Cheng et al., 2013)
  11751..12311   +  misc_feature   IRES: internal ribosome entry site (IRES) of the encephalomyocarditis virus (EMCV)
  12314..13024   +  CDS            mCherry: monomeric derivative of DsRed fluorescent protein (Shaner et al., 2004) mammalian codon-optimized
  13108..13163   +  polyA_signal   β-globin poly(A) signal: rabbit β-globin polyadenylation signal (Gil and Proudfoot, 1987)
  14064..14104   -  misc_feature   MCS (fragment): pBluescript multiple cloning site
  14117..14135   -  promoter       T3 promoter: promoter for bacteriophage T3 RNA polymerase
  14178..14200   -  protein_bind   lac operator (fragment): The lac repressor binds to the lac operator to inhibit transcription in E. coli. This inhibition can be relieved by adding lactose or isopropyl-β-D-thiogalactopyranoside (IPTG). lac repressor encoded by lacI
  14204..14234   -  promoter       lac promoter: promoter for the E. coli lac operon
  14249..14270   -  protein_bind   CAP binding site: CAP binding activates transcription in the presence of cAMP. E. coli catabolite activator protein
  14283..14375   -  CDS            lacI (fragment): lac repressor; lacI; The lac repressor binds to the lac operator to inhibit transcription in E. coli. This inhibition can be relieved by adding lactose or isopropyl-β-D-thiogalactopyranoside (IPTG).
  14558..15146   -  rep_origin     ori: high-copy-number ColE1/pMB1/pBR322/pUC origin of replication
  15317..16177   -  CDS            AmpR: β-lactamase; bla; confers resistance to ampicillin, carbenicillin, and related antibiotics
  16178..16282   -  promoter       AmpR promoter: bla
