[The description below was written by a language model from this plasmid's Addgene catalogue record, the feature table of its GenBank file and pLannotate feature annotations shown in this document.]
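Description:
pT2K-CAGGS-U6-stuffer-dCAs9-VP160-T2A-IRES-mCherry is a large (about 16.3 kb) mammalian expression plasmid for CRISPR activation, built on the pT2K-CAGGS-T2TP backbone. It is propagated in E. coli as a high-copy plasmid through a ColE1/pUC-type origin with ampicillin selection (AmpR). It also retains pBluescript-like elements: an f1 origin, T7 and T3 promoters, and lac promoter/operator remnants. The "pT2K" name suggests a Tol2 transposon vector, but no transposon arms are annotated in either feature table, so this cannot be confirmed from the record.

The payload consists of two divergent transcription units. A CAGGS promoter (CMV enhancer, chicken β-actin promoter and chimeric intron) drives an HA-tagged, catalytically dead S. pyogenes Cas9 flanked by SV40 nuclear localization signals and fused to VP160, ten tandem repeats of the minimal VP16 activation domain. This is followed by a T2A peptide, an EMCV IRES and mCherry, and the unit ends with a rabbit β-globin polyadenylation signal. The GenBank keywords note "no puro", which indicates that the T2A is a remnant with no puromycin gene behind it. mCherry translated from the IRES therefore serves as the only marker for identifying expressing cells. In the opposite orientation, a human U6 Pol III promoter is separated from the gRNA scaffold by a stuffer of nearly 2 kb, presumably a placeholder to be replaced by a chosen guide sequence.

With a guide installed, the plasmid would deliver both the guide RNA and the activator to raise transcription of an endogenous target gene. The associated publication used CRISPR activation of cellular Myc to model mouse medulloblastoma. The depositor's map and the sequenced record differ slightly in length (16,349 versus 16,301 nt) but agree in feature layout.
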