Addgene plasmid #114726: pT2K-CAGGS-U6-stuffer-dCAs9-VP160-T2A-IRES-mCherry
Purpose: dCas9-VP160 expression in mammalian cells
Depositing lab: Martine Roussel. Depositing organization: St. Jude Children's Research Hospital. Publication: Mouse medulloblastoma driven by CRISPR activation of cellular Myc. Vo BT, Kwon JA, Li C, Finkelstein D, Xu B, Orr BA, Sherr CJ, Roussel MF. Sci Rep. 2018 Jun 7;8(1):8733. doi: 10.1038/s41598-018-24956-1. PubMed 29880921.
Backbone
  Vector backbone: pT2K-CAGGS-T2TP
  Vector type: Mammalian Expression
  Selectable markers: mCherry
Growth in bacteria
  Bacterial resistance: Ampicillin, 100 μg/mL
  Growth temperature: 37°C
  Growth strain: DH5alpha
  Copy number: High Copy
Gene/Insert
  Gene/Insert name: dCas9-VP160
Terms and licenses: Academic/Nonprofit Terms; Industry Terms: Not Available to Industry
How to cite: pT2K-CAGGS-U6-stuffer-dCAs9-VP160-T2A-IRES-mCherry was a gift from Martine Roussel (Addgene plasmid # 114726 ; http://n2t.net/addgene:114726 ; RRID:Addgene_114726)
